Addgene plasmid #1577: L3612
Purpose: (Empty Backbone)
Depositing lab: Andrew Fire. Depositing organization: Carnegie Institution for Science.
Backbone
  Vector backbone: Unknown
  Backbone size (bp): 6921
  Vector type: Worm Expression
Growth in bacteria
  Bacterial resistance: Ampicillin, 100 μg/mL
  Growth temperature: 37°C
  Growth strain: DH5alpha
  Copy number: Unknown
Gene/Insert
  Gene/Insert name: None
  Tag / fusion protein: myo3-2341, myo3Tsa, IVSA, gfpN, IVSR, gfpY66W, IVSS, gfpM153A, IVST, gfpC, IVSM, IVSL, decoy
  Cloning method: Restriction Enzyme
Terms and licenses: Academic/Nonprofit Terms; Industry Terms: Not Available to Industry
Depositor comments: See Fire Lab Vector Kit Documentation 1997. Fire Lab Miniprep Number pPD115.116, Ligation number L3612.
How to cite: L3612 was a gift from Andrew Fire (Addgene plasmid # 1577 ; http://n2t.net/addgene:1577 ; RRID:Addgene_1577)
