[The description below was written by a language model from this plasmid's Addgene catalogue record and pLannotate feature annotations shown in this document.]
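Description:
L3612 is a Caenorhabditis elegans expression vector from the 1997 Fire Lab Vector Kit, catalogued as an empty backbone of roughly 6.9 kb; the parental backbone is listed as unknown. For propagation in E. coli it carries a pUC/pBR322-type scaffold. The annotated bacterial elements are a high-copy ColE1/pMB1 origin, the β-lactamase gene with its own promoter for ampicillin selection, short remnants of rop and the bom region, and a lac promoter/operator segment with a CAP binding site and a lacI fragment. A small piece of the pUC18/19 polylinker is also detected.

The worm-specific payload is given mainly by the depositor's module list rather than by the automated annotation. That list begins with myo-3 elements (myo3-2341 and myo3Tsa), which presumably correspond to the unannotated first ~2.4 kb of the sequence. They would supply upstream sequence from the body-wall muscle myosin gene, although the record does not spell this out. These are followed by a GFP coding region built from segments (gfpN through gfpC) interrupted by several synthetic introns (the IVS modules), a design feature of Fire vectors intended to improve expression in worms. The GFP carries the Y66W and M153A substitutions; Y66W is the chromophore change associated with cyan-shifted variants. The annotation tool matched this region to an Aequorea-derived fluorescent protein variant. The list ends with a "decoy" module, whose function is not explained in the record. A short match to aex-5 downstream of the reporter is probably incidental or part of 3′ flanking sequence, since no 3′ UTR is named. The plasmid is suited to use as a muscle-expressed colour-variant reporter or as a starting point for restriction cloning of fusions.
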