Features (pLannotate 1.2.2; 12 found; start..end, strand, type, name):
   2397..2413    -  misc_feature   MCS (fragment): pUC18/19 multiple cloning site
   2509..3372    +  CDS            sg12: sg12 is a basic (constitutively fluorescent) long stokes shift fluorescent protein published in 1997, derived from Aequorea victoria.
   4045..4197    +  CDS            aex-5 (fragment): AEX5_CAEEL - Also known as kpc-3 From Caenorhabditis elegans.
   4325..4360    +  CDS            rop (fragment): Rop protein, which maintains plasmids at low copy number; rop
   4462..4561    +  misc_feature   bom (fragment): basis of mobility region from pBR322
   4659..4763    +  promoter       AmpR promoter: bla
   4764..5624    +  CDS            AmpR: β-lactamase; bla; confers resistance to ampicillin, carbenicillin, and related antibiotics
   5795..6383    +  rep_origin     ori: high-copy-number ColE1/pMB1/pBR322/pUC origin of replication
   6566..6658    +  CDS            lacI (fragment): lac repressor; lacI; The lac repressor binds to the lac operator to inhibit transcription in E. coli. This inhibition can be relieved by adding lactose or isopropyl-β-D-thiogalactopyranoside (IPTG).
   6671..6692    +  protein_bind   CAP binding site: CAP binding activates transcription in the presence of cAMP. E. coli catabolite activator protein
   6707..6737    +  promoter       lac promoter: promoter for the E. coli lac operon
   6745..6761    +  protein_bind   lac operator: The lac repressor binds to the lac operator to inhibit transcription in E. coli. This inhibition can be relieved by adding lactose or isopropyl-β-D-thiogalactopyranoside (IPTG). lac repressor encoded by lacI
>Addgene plasmid #1577 | L3612 | depositor full sequence | sequence record 187 | Author sequence
AAGCTTGGGCTGCAGGTCGGCTATAATAAGTTCTTGAATAAAATAATTTTCCCGACAAAACATGAGTATT
TCTTTCGAAAATAAAAGTGCAGGCTAATTAGAGATTATTCTGTAATTAACTGCATAATTTGTCACGTGCC
ATAGTTTTACATTCCACTACGTCATAGTTCTTAAAATACTAATCTCCTGAAAATAGAAGTAGGTGAAGAA
AGTTTAATTATCAGTTCTAAAATGACAATTGATCTTTGGAATATGTTCTGAAACTACCGATCATTGAACA
GATGCTATTTGAATGATATAGAATTGTATATTTGCAATTTCTGAAACGCGTTCTTAAAGGCACACAGATT
AATTCAAAAGGGTCTGGCCGCAAAAAGGTTTATGGTGGCCGATTTTGAGTTTTGTGTGTGATTGCTTTTT
CACAATCAGTGTTTTCAGGATTATGTGATGAACTAGATCTTCAAGTTTCGTTACATTTCATATGTTTTCG
GAACTCACGAAGTACATATTGGGTATTGTGCTCAAAAAATTCAGCAATCAGCTTCGCTCCGCTGACTTTA
GAACCCAAAAAAATAGTATGGCCAAACTGACTGTGTTACGATCATTTCAATTTTTCAATACATATTTAAG
ATTTCTAAGAGTAAGAAGGTCAAAAACTGTTCTGGAATACATATATATTTTTCAGGTTACAATTAGTCAA
AAAGTGCACTGAAATATACGTTTTAATTTCACGAATAACCCAATTAGTTCAATGTATTTTTGGTCAACCA
ACGTTAAAGTTTGGCTTCCAACCAATTATCATTTCTGATCAACCACAATGTTTTTTCTTTATCTGCAAGT
TAATTTTTTATTTTTATCCAGATGTTTGGCATATTTTTCAATTCTTCACTAGCGCCCACTTCTTGCACTT
CCGGCGCCCTGAATCTAATGCATCTGTTGCAAGAATTGAAAGACCAATCAACACATTGTTTTCTTCACGA
GATACTGAAGAAAATGAATAAAAACAGAGAAAAAGAGCCATGTGATTAGTGACAACTGTTGCTAACAGAT
ACCATAGCTTGGACTTGGTACGTGATGGCAACGTATGGGTCAACAAAAATGATTGCAGAGGGGGTGCAAA
ACAGTCAAGTCGAGAAAATATGAAAAACAGAAAACAAAGAACAGAAAAATGGGTTTGAGAGTCAGTATAA
TTTATAAAAGAAAAATTGTACATAGAAATTAACCATTTTTGTAGAAGAAGTTATTTTTCAAGCATCGTTA
AAAATTATTCAAAGCACCTTATTTCATATTTAATTTTAAACATGGTTAAATGAACAACACGGTGCGCAAT
CAGGAAAACTTGAAATCTGAAACTGTTGTTGTGATCTTCTTCGCAACTGTTCAGATAGCACTAGTGTAAT
GTTAAGAGTGCGCGAATATAATGGAATATAATGGATCACACCTCCTGCCATCAGGTAAACGTCTCTGTTA
TCACATATTTCCAACTATTAAATTTTTACCTTTTACAGTTTTACATTTTTTTGAAAAAAGTAACTTTTTG
TCTTCAAAATCCCTGACGAAAATATCAAATATTTTAATCGAGACTGCAGAGGAACCGATTGATGATTTGG
AAAATCCAGCTTTACCTGTGTAAGAACTGAAAAGTTTCATAACCCTAGGGTATTCCCAGTTACATTCCCC
ACTGGCTAACAATAGCACCCAGTTTTTCATCACCTTTCTTCAAATTTCTCGGCGATTTGTTAAAAACAAA
ATTTGTGTCCCTTCTCTGATATCTCTATGTCTCTAAACACAAGTTCATCGGAAAACGAAGGAGGGTAGGT
GTTGGTTGGGCTCCCGAAGTGAAAATAGAAGAGCAAGAATAGAATATTAGAGAGAGAGTGCAGAGAGGGC
GGGATAGCTCCCGGGATTCCGTTTTCTTCTTCTTTATCTTCAACGATGATGTGTGTGCGTGTTGTATAGA
TTCTGTTGCTCCCCCACAACTCGCTCCGAAGGCTCAATACAATTCAATTGATATTGGAGGAGAGCCTACC
GGAGTGGGAGGATAAGAAGAAACATAAGAAGAAGAAGAAGAAGAAGCATGCTTCTGGTTTTTGATGCTAT
GAAAACGGCACAAAAAGATGATTGAGGTCCCTTTTCAATACCTTCTCTCATCTTTCAAATCCCATTGAAA
CCTAAAACTTCTCACCACGCTTTACCATTGTTCTCCAAAAACTTATAGCAATGTCTATAACTTTTTTATC
TCTGAAAAGCAGTGTTCCATTTTTCTTTTTCCTATTTTATTTCAATTGTTTCTCACATTTCGTTTGGATT
CTTTGCTTGTCAACCAGCTTCTTCTTCCACTTTTACCGTCTAATTTTCAGGGCAGGGAGCCATCAAACCC
ACGACCACTAGATCCATCTAGAGGATCCCCGGGATTGGCCAAAGGACCCAAAGGTATGTTTCGAATGATA
CTAACATAACATAGAACATTTTCAGGAGGACCCTTGGAGGGTACCGGTAGAAAAAATGAGTAAAGGAGAA
GAACTTTTCACTGGAGTTGTCCCAATTCTTGTTGAATTAGATGGTGATGTTAATGGGCACAAATTTTCTG
TCAGTGGAGAGGGTGAAGGTGATGCAACATACGGAAAACTTACCCTTAAATTTATTTGCACTACTGGAAA
ACTACCTGTTCCATGGGTAAGTTTAAACATATATATACTAACTAACCCTGATTATTTAAATTTTCAGCCA
ACACTTGTCACTACTTTCTCATGGGGCGTTCAATGCTTCTCGAGATACCCAGATCATATGAAACGGCATG
ACTTTTTCAAGAGTGCCATGCCCGAAGGTTATGTACAGGAAAGAACTATATTTTTCAAAGATGACGGGAA
CTACAAGACACGTAAGTTTAAACAGTTCGGTACTAACTAACCATACATATTTAAATTTTCAGGTGCTGAA
GTCAAGTTTGAAGGTGATACCCTTGTTAATAGAATCGAGTTAAAAGGTATTGATTTTAAAGAAGATGGAA
ACATTCTTGGACACAAATTGGAATACAACTATAACTCACACAATGTATACATCGCAGCAGACAAACAAAA
GAATGGAATCAAAGTTGTAAGTTTAAACATGATTTTACTAACTAACTAATCTGATTTAAATTTTCAGAAC
TTCAAAATTAGACACAACATTGAAGATGGAAGCGTTCAACTAGCAGACCATTATCAACAAAATACTCCAA
TTGGCGATGGCCCTGTCCTTTTACCAGACAACCATTACCTGTCCACACAATCTGCCCTTTCGAAAGATCC
CAACGAAAAGAGAGACCACATGGTCCTTCTTGAGTTTGTAACAGCTGCTGGGATTACACATGGCATGGAT
GAACTATACAAATAGCATTCGTAGAATTGTAAGTTTAAACTTTCTCATACTAACTAACGCGCTCTATTTA
AATTTTCAGAATTCCAACTGAGCGCCGGTCGCTACCATTACCAACTTGTCTGGTGTCAAAAATAATAGGG
GCCGCTGTCATCAGAGTAAGTTTAAACTGAGTTCTACTAACTAACGAGTAATATTTAAATTTTCAGCATC
TCGCGCCCGTGCCTCTGACTTCTAAGTCCAATTACTCTTCAACATCCCTACATGCTCTTTCTCCCTGTGC
TCCCACCCCCTATTTTTGTTATTATCAAAAAACTTCTCTTAATTTCTTTGTTTTTTAGCTTCTTTTAAGT
CACCTCTAACAATGAAATTGTGTAGATTCAAAAATAGAATTAATTCGTAATAAAAAGTCGAAAAAAATTG
TGCTCCCTCCCCCCATTAATAATAATTCTATCCCAAAATCTACACAATGTTCTGTGTACACTTCTTATGT
TTTTTACTTCTGATAAATTTTTTTGAAACATCATAGAAAAAACCGCACACAAAATACCTTATCATATGTT
ACGTTTCAGTTTATGACCGCAATTTTTATTTCTTCGCACGTCTGGGCCTCTCATGACGTCAAATCATGCT
CATCGTGAAAAAGTTTTGGAGTATTTTTGGAATTTTTCAATCAAGTGAAAGTTTATGAAATTAATTTTCC
TGCTTTTGCTTTTTGGGGTTTCCCCTATTGTTTGTCAAGATTTCGAGGACGGCGTTTTTCTTGCTAAAAT
CACAAGTATTGATGAGCACGATGCAAGAAAGATCGGAAGAAGGTTTGGGTTTGAGGCTCAGTGGAAGGTG
AGTAGAAGTTGATAATTTGAAAGTGGAGTAGTGTCTATGGGGTTTTTGCCTTAAATGACAGAATACATTC
CCAATATACCAAACATAACTGTTTCCTACTAGTCGGCCGTACGGGCCCTTTCGTCTCGCGCGTTTCGGTG
ATGACGGTGAAAACCTCTGACACATGCAGCTCCCGGAGACGGTCACAGCTTGTCTGTAAGCGGATGCCGG
GAGCAGACAAGCCCGTCAGGGCGCGTCAGCGGGTGTTGGCGGGTGTCGGGGCTGGCTTAACTATGCGGCA
TCAGAGCAGATTGTACTGAGAGTGCACCATATGCGGTGTGAAATACCGCACAGATGCGTAAGGAGAAAAT
ACCGCATCAGGCGGCCTTAAGGGCCTCGTGATACGCCTATTTTTATAGGTTAATGTCATGATAATAATGG
TTTCTTAGACGTCAGGTGGCACTTTTCGGGGAAATGTGCGCGGAACCCCTATTTGTTTATTTTTCTAAAT
ACATTCAAATATGTATCCGCTCATGAGACAATAACCCTGATAAATGCTTCAATAATATTGAAAAAGGAAG
AGTATGAGTATTCAACATTTCCGTGTCGCCCTTATTCCCTTTTTTGCGGCATTTTGCCTTCCTGTTTTTG
CTCACCCAGAAACGCTGGTGAAAGTAAAAGATGCTGAAGATCAGTTGGGTGCACGAGTGGGTTACATCGA
ACTGGATCTCAACAGCGGTAAGATCCTTGAGAGTTTTCGCCCCGAAGAACGTTTTCCAATGATGAGCACT
TTTAAAGTTCTGCTATGTGGCGCGGTATTATCCCGTATTGACGCCGGGCAAGAGCAACTCGGTCGCCGCA
TACACTATTCTCAGAATGACTTGGTTGAGTACTCACCAGTCACAGAAAAGCATCTTACGGATGGCATGAC
AGTAAGAGAATTATGCAGTGCTGCCATAACCATGAGTGATAACACTGCGGCCAACTTACTTCTGACAACG
ATCGGAGGACCGAAGGAGCTAACCGCTTTTTTGCACAACATGGGGGATCATGTAACTCGCCTTGATCGTT
GGGAACCGGAGCTGAATGAAGCCATACCAAACGACGAGCGTGACACCACGATGCCTGTAGCAATGGCAAC
AACGTTGCGCAAACTATTAACTGGCGAACTACTTACTCTAGCTTCCCGGCAACAATTAATAGACTGGATG
GAGGCGGATAAAGTTGCAGGACCACTTCTGCGCTCGGCCCTTCCGGCTGGCTGGTTTATTGCTGATAAAT
CTGGAGCCGGTGAGCGTGGGTCTCGCGGTATCATTGCAGCACTGGGGCCAGATGGTAAGCCCTCCCGTAT
CGTAGTTATCTACACGACGGGGAGTCAGGCAACTATGGATGAACGAAATAGACAGATCGCTGAGATAGGT
GCCTCACTGATTAAGCATTGGTAACTGTCAGACCAAGTTTACTCATATATACTTTAGATTGATTTAAAAC
TTCATTTTTAATTTAAAAGGATCTAGGTGAAGATCCTTTTTGATAATCTCATGACCAAAATCCCTTAACG
TGAGTTTTCGTTCCACTGAGCGTCAGACCCCGTAGAAAAGATCAAAGGATCTTCTTGAGATCCTTTTTTT
CTGCGCGTAATCTGCTGCTTGCAAACAAAAAAACCACCGCTACCAGCGGTGGTTTGTTTGCCGGATCAAG
AGCTACCAACTCTTTTTCCGAAGGTAACTGGCTTCAGCAGAGCGCAGATACCAAATACTGTCCTTCTAGT
GTAGCCGTAGTTAGGCCACCACTTCAAGAACTCTGTAGCACCGCCTACATACCTCGCTCTGCTAATCCTG
TTACCAGTGGCTGCTGCCAGTGGCGATAAGTCGTGTCTTACCGGGTTGGACTCAAGACGATAGTTACCGG
ATAAGGCGCAGCGGTCGGGCTGAACGGGGGGTTCGTGCACACAGCCCAGCTTGGAGCGAACGACCTACAC
CGAACTGAGATACCTACAGCGTGAGCATTGAGAAAGCGCCACGCTTCCCGAAGGGAGAAAGGCGGACAGG
TATCCGGTAAGCGGCAGGGTCGGAACAGGAGAGCGCACGAGGGAGCTTCCAGGGGGAAACGCCTGGTATC
TTTATAGTCCTGTCGGGTTTCGCCACCTCTGACTTGAGCGTCGATTTTTGTGATGCTCGTCAGGGGGGCG
GAGCCTATGGAAAAACGCCAGCAACGCGGCCTTTTTACGGTTCCTGGCCTTTTGCTGGCCTTTTGCTCAC
ATGTTCTTTCCTGCGTTATCCCCTGATTCTGTGGATAACCGTATTACCGCCTTTGAGTGAGCTGATACCG
CTCGCCGCAGCCGAACGACCGAGCGCAGCGAGTCAGTGAGCGAGGAAGCGGAAGAGCGCCCAATACGCAA
ACCGCCTCTCCCCGCGCGTTGGCCGATTCATTAATGCAGCTGGCACGACAGGTTTCCCGACTGGAAAGCG
GGCAGTGAGCGCAACGCAATTAATGTGAGTTAGCTCACTCATTAGGCACCCCAGGCTTTACACTTTATGC
TTCCGGCTCGTATGTTGTGTGGAATTGTGAGCGGATAACAATTTCACACAGGAAACAGCTATGACCATGA
TTACGCCAAGCTGTAAGTTTAAACATGATCTTACTAACTAACTATTCTCATTTAAATTTTCAGAGCTTAA
AAATGGCTGAAATCACTCACAACGATGGATACGCTAACAACTTGGAAATGAAAT
