>Addgene plasmid #1577 | L3612 | addgene partial sequence | sequence record 16714 | 1577_m13reverse
GATCTTACTAACTAACTATTCTCATTTAAATTTTCAGAGCTTAAAAATGGCTGANCNCACTCACAACGAT
GGATACGCTAACAACTTGGAAATGAAATAAGCTTGGGCTGCAGGTCGGCTATAATAAGTTCTTGAATAAA
ATAATTTTCCCGACAAAACATGAGTATTTCTTTCGAAAATAAAAGTGCAGGCTAATTAGAGATTATTCTG
TAATTAACTGCATAATTTGTCACGTGCCATAGTTTTACATTCCACTACGTCATAGTTCTTAAAATACTAA
TCTCCTGAAAATAGAAGTAGGTGAAGAAAGTTTAATTATCAGTTCTAAAATGACAATTGATCTTTGGAAT
ATGTTCTGAAACTACCGATCATTGAACAGATGCTATTTGAATGATATAGAATTGTATATTTGCAATTTCT
GAAACGCGTTCTTAAAGGCACACAGATTAATTCAAAAGGGTCTGGCCGCAAAAAGGTTTATGGTGGCCGA
TTTTGAGTTTTGTGTGTGATTGCTTTTTCACAATCAGTGTTTTCAGGATTATGTGATGAACTAGATCTTC
AAGTTTCGTTACATTTCATATGTTTTCGGAACTCACGAAGTACATATTGGGTATTGTGCTCAAAAAATTC
AGCAATCAGCTTCGCTCCGCTGACTTTAGAACCCAAAAAAATAGTATGGCCAAACTGACTGTGTTACGAT
CATTTCAATTTTTCAATACATATTTAAGATTTCTAAGAGTAAGAAGGTCAAAAACTGTTCTGGAATACAT
ATATATTTTTCAGGTTACAATTAGTCAAAAAGTGCACTGAAATATACGTTTTAATTTCACGAATAACCCA
ATTAGTTCAATGTATTTTTGGTCAACCCACGTTAAAGTTTGGCTTCCAACCAATTATCATTTCNGATCAN
CCCCATGNTTTTTCNTTATCTGCCAGTTAATTTTTTATTTTTATCCCGATGTTNGGCATATTTTTCCAAT
CTTCNCTAGCCGCCCCNTTCTGGCCCTTCCGGCGCCCTGAATCTANGGCATCNGNTGCAAGAATGGAAAA
GACCATCNCCCCTTGTTTTCCTCCCNAGATCCGGAGAAAATGGATAAAACCGAAAAAAGAGCCCGNGATA
GGNCACGGTGCCTACAAAACCAACTGGANTGNNCGGAGGCCGNNGGNCCCAAATGATGCCAAGGGGGCAC
CCCCCCCCNAAAATTGAAAACCNAACNAAACCNAAAGGGGTTGGANGCCCTTATTTNAAAAAAATGNCCN
CAAATACCCNTTNGGNAANATTTCCCCCCNCTAAATTCCCCCCCTTCCNTNTTTAAGGGA
